>Addgene plasmid #19745 | MSCV FLIP p53 | depositor full sequence | sequence record 9352 | Author sequence
TGAAAGACCCCACCTGTAGGTTTGGCAAGCTAGCTTAAGTAACGCCATTTTGCAAGGCATGGAAAATACA
TAACTGAGAATAGAGAAGTTCAGATCAAGGTTAGGAACAGAGAGACAGCAGAATATGGGCCAAACAGGAT
ATCTGTGGTAAGCAGTTCCTGCCCCGGCTCAGGGCCAAGAACAGATGGTCCCCAGATGCGGTCCCGCCCT
CAGCAGTTTCTAGAGAACCATCAGATGTTTCCAGGGTGCCCCAAGGACCTGAAAATGACCCTGTGCCTTA
TTTGAACTAACCAATCAGTTCGCTTCTCGCTTCTGTTCGCGCGCTTCTGCTCCCCGAGCTCAATAAAAGA
GCCCACAACCCCTCACTCGGCGCGCCAGTCCTCCGATAGACTGCGTCGCCCGGGTACCCGTATTCCCAAT
AAAGCCTCTTGCTGTTTGCATCCGAATCGTGGACTCGCTGATCCTTGGGAGGGTCTCCTCAGATTGATTG
ACTGCCCACCTCGGGGGTCTTTCATTTGGAGGTTCCACCGAGATTTGGAGACCCCTGCCTAGGGACCACC
GACCCCCCCGCCGGGAGGTAAGCTGGCCAGCGGTCGTTTCGTGTCTGTCTCTGTCTTTGTGCGTGTTTGT
GCCGGCATCTAATGTTTGCGCCTGCGTCTGTACTAGTTAGCTAACTAGCTCTGTATCTGGCGGACCCGTG
GTGGAACTGACGAGTTCTGAACACCCGGCCGCAACCCTGGGAGACGTCCCAGGGACTTTGGGGGCCGTTT
TTGTGGCCCGACCTGAGGAAGGGAGTCGATGTGGAATCCGACCCCGTCAGGATATGTGGTTCTGGTAGGA
GACGAGAACCTAAAACAGTTCCCGCCTCCGTCTGAATTTTTGCTTTCGGTTTGGAACCGAAGCCGCGCGT
CTTGTCTGCTGCAGCGCTGCAGCATCGTTCTGTGTTGTCTCTGTCTGACTGTGTTTCTGTATTTGTCTGA
AAATTAGGGCCAGACTGTTACCACTCCCTTAAGTTTGACCTTAGGTCACTGGAAAGATGTCGAGCGGATC
GCTCACAACCAGTCGGTAGATGTCAAGAAGAGACGTTGGGTTACCTTCTGCTCTGCAGAATGGCCAACCT
TTAACGTCGGATGGCCGCGAGACGGCACCTTTAACCGAGACCTCATCACCCAGGTTAAGATCAAGGTCTT
TTCACCTGGCCCGCATGGACACCCAGACCAGGTCCCCTACATCGTGACCTGGGAAGCCTTGGCTTTTGAC
CCCCCTCCCTGGGTCAAGCCCTTTGTACACCCTAAGCCTCCGCCTCCTCTTCCTCCATCCGCCCCGTCTC
TCCCCCTTGAACCTCCTCGTTCGACCCCGCCTCGATCCTCCCTTTATCCAGCCCTCACTCCTTCTCTAGG
CGCCGGAATTAGATCCATAACTTCGTATAGGATACCTTATACGAAGTTATCTCAGGTACCGCCACCATGA
CCGAGTACAAGCCCACGGTGCGCCTCGCCACCCGCGACGACGTCCCCAGGGCCGTACGCACCCTCGCCGC
CGCGTTCGCCGACTACCCCGCCACGCGCCACACCGTCGATCCGGACCGCCACATCGAGCGGGTCACCGAG
CTGCAAGAACTCTTCCTCACGCGCGTCGGGCTCGACATCGGCAAGGTGTGGGTCGCGGACGACGGCGCCG
CGGTGGCGGTCTGGACCACGCCGGAGAGCGTCGAAGCGGGGGCGGTGTTCGCCGAGATCGGCCCGCGCAT
GGCCGAGTTGAGCGGTTCCCGGCTGGCCGCGCAGCAACAGATGGAAGGCCTCCTGGCGCCGCACCGGCCC
AAGGAGCCCGCGTGGTTCCTGGCCACCGTCGGCGTCTCGCCCGACCACCAGGGCAAGGGTCTGGGCAGCG
CCGTCGTGCTCCCCGGAGTGGAGGCGGCCGAGCGCGCCGGGGTGCCCGCCTTCCTGGAGACCTCCGCGCC
CCGCAACCTCCCCTTCTACGAGCGGCTCGGCTTCACCGTCACCGCCGACGTCGAGGTGCCCGAAGGACCG
CGCACCTGGTGCATGACCCGCAAGCCCGGTGCCCTGTACAAGAAACAGAAAATTGTGGCACCAGTGAAAC
AGACTTTGAATTTTGACCTTCTCAAGTTGGCGGGAGACGTCGAGTCCAACCCTGGGCCCATGAACCCAGC
CATCAGCGTCGCTCTCCTGCTCTCAGTCTTGCAGGTGTCCCGAGGGCAGAAGGTGACCAGCCTGACAGCC
TGCCTGGTGAACCAAAACCTTCGCCTGGACTGCCGCCATGAGAATAACACCAAGGATAACTCCATCCAGC
ATGAGTTCAGCCTGACCCGAGAGAAGAGGAAGCACGTGCTCTCAGGCACCCTCGGGATACCCGAGCACAC
GTACCGCTCCCGCGTCACCCTCTCCAACCAGCCCTATATCAAGGTCCTTACCCTAGCCAACTTCACCACC
AAGGATGAGGGCGACTACTTTTGTGAGCTTCGAGTCTCGGGCGCGAATCCCATGAGCTCCAATAAAAGTA
TCAGTGTGTATAGAGACAAACTGGTCAAGTGTGGCGGCATAAGCCTGCTGGTTCAGAACACATCCTGGAT
GCTGCTGCTGCTGCTTTCCCTCTCCCTCCTCCAAGCCCTGGACTTCATTTCTCTGTGATCTAGAAGCCAT
AACTTCGTATAGTACACATTATACGAAGTTATGTTTAAACGCATTAGTCTTCCAATTGAAAAAAGTGATT
TAATTTATACCATTTTAATTCAGCTTTGTAAAAATGTATCAAAGAGATAGCAAGGTATTCAGTTTTAGTA
AACAAGATAATTGCTCCTAAAGTAGCCCCTTGAATTCCGAGGCAGTAGGCATCCACTACAAGTACATGTG
TAATACATCTGTGGCTTCACTATTACACATGTACTTGTAGTGGGCGCTCACTGTCAACAGCAATATACCT
TCTCGAGCCTTCTGTTGGGTTAACCTGAAGAAGTAATCCCAGCAAGTGTTTCCAAGATGTGCAGGCAACG
ATTCTGTAAAGTACTGAAGCCTCATTCAAACATAGTATATGTGCTGCCGAAGCGAGCACTTAACAAGGCT
TGCGGCCGCTACTTGTACAGCTCGTCCATGCCGAGAGTGATCCCGGCGGCGGTCACGAACTCCAGCAGGA
CCATGTGATCGCGCTTCTCGTTGGGGTCTTTGCTCAGGGCGGACTGGGTGCTCAGGTAGTGGTTGTCGGG
CAGCAGCACGGGGCCGTCGCCGATGGGGGTGTTCTGCTGGTAGTGGTCGGCGAGCTGCACGCTGCCGTCC
TCGATGTTGTGGCGGATCTTGAAGTTCACCTTGATGCCGTTCTTCTGCTTGTCGGCCATGATATAGACGT
TGTGGCTGTTGTAGTTGTACTCCAGCTTGTGCCCCAGGATGTTGCCGTCCTCCTTGAAGTCGATGCCCTT
CAGCTCGATGCGGTTCACCAGGGTGTCGCCCTCGAACTTCACCTCGGCGCGGGTCTTGTAGTTGCCGTCG
TCCTTGAAGAAGATGGTGCGCTCCTGGACGTAGCCTTCGGGCATGGCGGACTTGAAGAAGTCGTGCTGCT
TCATGTGGTCGGGGTAGCGGCTGAAGCACTGCACGCCGTAGGTCAGGGTGGTCACGAGGGTGGGCCAGGG
CACGGGCAGCTTGCCGGTGGTGCAGATGAACTTCAGGGTCAGCTTGCCGTAGGTGGCATCGCCCTCGCCC
TCGCCGGACACGCTGAACTTGTGGCCGTTTACGTCGCCGTCCAGCTCGACCAGGATGGGCACCACCCCGG
TGAACAGCTCCTCGCCCTTGCTCACCATGGTGGCGACCGGTATAACTTCGTATAAGGTATCCTATACGAA
GTTATCCATTCAGGCTGTGCTAGCATCAATGGCATGGCACAAAGCTTAGCCATAACTTCGTATAATGTGT
ACTATACGAAGTTATCCCGGGTTAAACGACCTGCAGCCAAGCTTATCGATAATTCCCGATAATCAACCTC
TGGATTACAAAATTTGTGAAAGATTGACTGGTATTCTTAACTATGTTGCTCCTTTTACGCTATGTGGATA
CGCTGCTTTAATGCCTTTGTATCATGCTATTGCTTCCCGTATGGCTTTCATTTTCTCCTCCTTGTATAAA
TCCTGGTTGCTGTCTCTTTATGAGGAGTTGTGGCCCGTTGTCAGGCAACGTGGCGTGGTGTGCACTGTGT
TTGCTGACGCAACCCCCACTGGTTGGGGCATTGCCACCACCTGTCAGCTCCTTTCCGGGACTTTCGCTTT
CCCCCTCCCTATTGCCACGGCGGAACTCATCGCCGCCTGCCTTGCCCGCTGCTGGACAGGGGCTCGGCTG
TTGGGCACTGACAATTCCGTGGTGTTGTCGGGGAAGCTGACGTCCTTTCCATGGCTGCTCGCCTGTGTTG
CCACCTGGATTCTGCGCGGGACGTCCTTCTGCTACGTCCCTTCGGCCCTCAATCCAGCGGACCTTCCTTC
CCGCGGCCTGCTGCCGGCTCTGCGGCCTCTTCCGCGTCTTCGCCTTCGCCCTCAGACGAGTCGGATCTCC
CTTTGGGCCGCCTCCCCGCATCGGGAATTATCGATAAAATAAAAGATTTTATTTAGTCTCCAGAAAAAGG
GGGGAATGAAAGACCCCACCTGTAGGTTTGGCAAGCTAGCTTAAGTAACGCCATTTTGCAAGGCATGGAA
AATACATAACTGAGAATAGAGAAGTTCAGATCAAGGTTAGGAACAGAGAGACAGCAGAATATGGGCCAAA
CAGGATATCTGTGGTAAGCAGTTCCTGCCCCGGCTCAGGGCCAAGAACAGATGGTCCCCAGATGCGGTCC
CGCCCTCAGCAGTTTCTAGAGAACCATCAGATGTTTCCAGGGTGCCCCAAGGACCTGAAAATGACCCTGT
GCCTTATTTGAACTAACCAATCAGTTCGCTTCTCGCTTCTGTTCGCGCGCTTCTGCTCCCCGAGCTCAAT
AAAAGAGCCCACAACCCCTCACTCGGCGCGCCAGTCCTCCGATAGACTGCGTCGCCCGGGTACCCGTGTA
TCCAATAAACCCTCTTGCAGTTGCATCCGACTTGTGGTCTCGCTGTTCCTTGGGAGGGTCTCCTCTGAGT
GATTGACTACCCGTCAGCGGGGGTCTTTCATGGGTAACAGTTTCTTGAAGTTGGAGAACAACATTCTGAG
GGTAGGAGTCGAATATTAAGTAATCCTGACTCAATTAGCCACTGTTTTGAATCCACATACTCCAATACTC
CTGAAATAGTTCATTATGGACAGCGCAGAAGAGCTGGGGAGAATTAATTCGTAATCATGGTCATAGCTGT
TTCCTGTGTGAAATTGTTATCCGCTCACAATTCCACACAACATACGAGCCGGAAGCATAAAGTGTAAAGC
CTGGGGTGCCTAATGAGTGAGCTAACTCACATTAATTGCGTTGCGCTCACTGCCCGCTTTCCAGTCGGGA
AACCTGTCGTGCCAGCTGCATTAATGAATCGGCCAACGCGCGGGGAGAGGCGGTTTGCGTATTGGGCGCT
CTTCCGCTTCCTCGCTCACTGACTCGCTGCGCTCGGTCGTTCGGCTGCGGCGAGCGGTATCAGCTCACTC
AAAGGCGGTAATACGGTTATCCACAGAATCAGGGGATAACGCAGGAAAGAACATGTGAGCAAAAGGCCAG
CAAAAGGCCAGGAACCGTAAAAAGGCCGCGTTGCTGGCGTTTTTCCATAGGCTCCGCCCCCCTGACGAGC
ATCACAAAAATCGACGCTCAAGTCAGAGGTGGCGAAACCCGACAGGACTATAAAGATACCAGGCGTTTCC
CCCTGGAAGCTCCCTCGTGCGCTCTCCTGTTCCGACCCTGCCGCTTACCGGATACCTGTCCGCCTTTCTC
CCTTCGGGAAGCGTGGCGCTTTCTCATAGCTCACGCTGTAGGTATCTCAGTTCGGTGTAGGTCGTTCGCT
CCAAGCTGGGCTGTGTGCACGAACCCCCCGTTCAGCCCGACCGCTGCGCCTTATCCGGTAACTATCGTCT
TGAGTCCAACCCGGTAAGACACGACTTATCGCCACTGGCAGCAGCCACTGGTAACAGGATTAGCAGAGCG
AGGTATGTAGGCGGTGCTACAGAGTTCTTGAAGTGGTGGCCTAACTACGGCTACACTAGAAGGACAGTAT
TTGGTATCTGCGCTCTGCTGAAGCCAGTTACCTTCGGAAAAAGAGTTGGTAGCTCTTGATCCGGCAAACA
AACCACCGCTGGTAGCGGTGGTTTTTTTGTTTGCAAGCAGCAGATTACGCGCAGAAAAAAAGGATCTCAA
GAAGATCCTTTGATCTTTTCTACGGGGTCTGACGCTCAGTGGAACGAAAACTCACGTTAAGGGATTTTGG
TCATGAGATTATCAAAAAGGATCTTCACCTAGATCCTTTTAAATTAAAAATGAAGTTTTAAATCAATCTA
AAGTATATATGAGTAAACTTGGTCTGACAGTTACCAATGCTTAATCAGTGAGGCACCTATCTCAGCGATC
TGTCTATTTCGTTCATCCATAGTTGCCTGACTCCCCGTCGTGTAGATAACTACGATACGGGAGGGCTTAC
CATCTGGCCCCAGTGCTGCAATGATACCGCGAGACCCACGCTCACCGGCTCCAGATTTATCAGCAATAAA
CCAGCCAGCCGGAAGGGCCGAGCGCAGAAGTGGTCCTGCAACTTTATCCGCCTCCATCCAGTCTATTAAT
TGTTGCCGGGAAGCTAGAGTAAGTAGTTCGCCAGTTAATAGTTTGCGCAACGTTGTTGCCATTGCTACAG
GCATCGTGGTGTCACGCTCGTCGTTTGGTATGGCTTCATTCAGCTCCGGTTCCCAACGATCAAGGCGAGT
TACATGATCCCCCATGTTGTGCAAAAAAGCGGTTAGCTCCTTCGGTCCTCCGATCGTTGTCAGAAGTAAG
TTGGCCGCAGTGTTATCACTCATGGTTATGGCAGCACTGCATAATTCTCTTACTGTCATGCCATCCGTAA
GATGCTTTTCTGTGACTGGTGAGTACTCAACCAAGTCATTCTGAGAATAGTGTATGCGGCGACCGAGTTG
CTCTTGCCCGGCGTCAATACGGGATAATACCGCGCCACATAGCAGAACTTTAAAAGTGCTCATCATTGGA
AAACGTTCTTCGGGGCGAAAACTCTCAAGGATCTTACCGCTGTTGAGATCCAGTTCGATGTAACCCACTC
GTGCACCCAACTGATCTTCAGCATCTTTTACTTTCACCAGCGTTTCTGGGTGAGCAAAAACAGGAAGGCA
AAATGCCGCAAAAAAGGGAATAAGGGCGACACGGAAATGTTGAATACTCATACTCTTCCTTTTTCAATAT
TATTGAAGCATTTATCAGGGTTATTGTCTCATGAGCGGATACATATTTGAATGTATTTAGAAAAATAAAC
AAATAGGGGTTCCGCGCACATTTCCCCGAAAAGTGCCACCTGACGTCTAAGAAACCATTATTATCATGAC
ATTAACCTATAAAAATAGGCGTATCACGAGGCCCTTTCGTCTCGCGCGTTTCGGTGATGACGGTGAAAAC
CTCTGACACATGCAGCTCCCGGAGACGGTCACAGCTTGTCTGTAAGCGGATGCCGGGAGCAGACAAGCCC
GTCAGGGCGCGTCAGCGGGTGTTGGCGGGTGTCGGGGCTGGCTTAACTATGCGGCATCAGAGCAGATTGT
ACTGAGAGTGCACCATATGCGGTGTGAAATACCGCACAGATGCGTAAGGAGAAAATACCGCATCAGGCGC
CATTCGCCATTCAGGCTGCGCAACTGTTGGGAAGGGCGATCGGTGCGGGCCTCTTCGCTATTACGCCAGC
TGGCGAAAGGGGGATGTGCTGCAAGGCGATTAAGTTGGGTAACGCCAGGGTTTTCCCAGTCACGACGTTG
TAAAACGACGGCGCAAGGAAGCAGCCCAGTAGTAGGTTGAGGCCGTTGAGCACCGCCGCCGCAAGGAATG
GTGCATGCAAGGAGATGGCGCCCAACAGTCCCCCGGCCACGGGGCCTGCCACCATACCCACGCCGAAACA
AGCGCTCATGAGCCCGAAGTGGCGAGCCCGATCTTCCCCATCGGTGATGTCGGCGATATAGGCGCCAGCA
ACCGCACCTGTGGCGCCGGTGATGCCGGCCACGATGCGTCCGGCGTAGAGGCGATTAGTCCAATTTGTTA
AAGACAGGATATCAGTGGTCCAGGCTCTAGTTTTGACTCAACAATATCACCAGCTGAAGCCTATAGAGTA
CGAGCCATAGATAAAATAAAAGATTTTATTTAGTCTCCAGAAAAAGGGGGGAA
Features (pLannotate 1.2.2; 27 found; start..end, strand, type, name):
    580..921     +  misc_feature   MESV Ψ: packaging signal of murine embryonic stem cell virus
    988..1404    +  CDS            gag (truncated): truncated Moloney murine leukemia virus (MMLV) gag gene lacking the start codon
   1417..1450    +  protein_bind   loxN: Cre-mediated recombination occurs in the 8-bp core sequence (GTATACCT). loxN sites are compatible with each other, but incompatible with loxP or lox2272 sites. Cre recombinase
   1467..2063    +  CDS            PuroR (fragment): puromycin N-acetyltransferase; pac from Streptomyces; confers resistance to puromycin
   2094..2159    +  CDS            F2A: 2A peptide from foot-and-mouth disease virus polyprotein Eukaryotic ribosomes fail to insert a peptide bond between the Gly and Pro residues, yielding separate polypeptides.
   2160..2648    +  CDS            Thy1.1: mouse GPI-anchored cell surface glycoprotein of the immunoglobulin superfamily This allele of Thy1 is also known as CD90.1.
   2659..2692    +  protein_bind   lox5171: Cre-mediated recombination occurs in the 8-bp core sequence (GTACACAT). lox5171 sites are compatible with each other, but incompatible with loxP or loxN sites (Lee and Saito, 1988). Cre recombinase
   2722..2834    -  ncRNA          3' miR-30a: sequence downstream of the 71-nt precursor of the human miR-30a microRNA (Zeng et al., 2002) miRNA
   2946..3039    -  ncRNA          5' miR-30a: sequence upstream of the 71-nt precursor of the human miR-30a microRNA (Zeng et al., 2002) miRNA
   3092..3808    -  CDS            EGFP: EGFP is a basic (constitutively fluorescent) green fluorescent protein published in 1996, derived from Aequorea victoria. It is reported to be a rapidly-maturing weak dimer with moderate acid sensitivity.
   3822..3855    -  protein_bind   loxN: Cre-mediated recombination occurs in the 8-bp core sequence (GTATACCT). loxN sites are compatible with each other, but incompatible with loxP or lox2272 sites. Cre recombinase
   3902..3935    -  protein_bind   lox5171: Cre-mediated recombination occurs in the 8-bp core sequence (GTACACAT). lox5171 sites are compatible with each other, but incompatible with loxP or loxN sites (Lee and Saito, 1988). Cre recombinase
   3981..4569    +  misc_feature   WPRE: woodchuck hepatitis virus posttranscriptional regulatory element
   4626..5141    +  LTR            3' LTR: 3' long terminal repeat from murine embryonic stem cell virus
   5334..5350    -  protein_bind   lac operator: The lac repressor binds to the lac operator to inhibit transcription in E. coli. This inhibition can be relieved by adding lactose or isopropyl-β-D-thiogalactopyranoside (IPTG). lac repressor encoded by lacI
   5358..5388    -  promoter       lac promoter: promoter for the E. coli lac operon
   5403..5424    -  protein_bind   CAP binding site: CAP binding activates transcription in the presence of cAMP. E. coli catabolite activator protein
   5437..5529    -  CDS            lacI (fragment): lac repressor; lacI; The lac repressor binds to the lac operator to inhibit transcription in E. coli. This inhibition can be relieved by adding lactose or isopropyl-β-D-thiogalactopyranoside (IPTG).
   5712..6300    -  rep_origin     ori: high-copy-number ColE1/pMB1/pBR322/pUC origin of replication
   6471..7331    -  CDS            AmpR: β-lactamase; bla; confers resistance to ampicillin, carbenicillin, and related antibiotics
   7332..7436    -  promoter       AmpR promoter: bla
   7531..7566    +  CDS            rop (fragment): Rop protein, which maintains plasmids at low copy number; rop
   7668..7767    +  misc_feature   bom (fragment): basis of mobility region from pBR322
   7773..7922    -  CDS            lacZα (fragment): LacZα fragment of β-galactosidase; lacZ fragment
   7926..8171    -  CDS            TcR (fragment): tetracycline efflux protein; tet; confers resistance to tetracycline
   8172..8270    +  CDS            env (fragment): murine leukemia virus gPr80 envelope polyprotein precursor; env; proteolytically cleaved into gp70SU and p15TM subunits
   8312..516     +  LTR            5' LTR (across the origin): 5' long terminal repeat from murine embryonic stem cell virus
