[The description below was written by a language model from this plasmid's Addgene catalogue record and pLannotate feature annotations shown in this document.]
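Description:
MSCV FLIP p53 is a murine stem cell virus (MSCV)-based retroviral vector for Cre-regulated RNA interference against mouse Trp53. It is about 8.3 kb. In bacteria it is maintained through a ColE1/pUC-type origin and ampicillin resistance (β-lactamase). The annotated fragments of lacI, lacZα, rop, bom, TcR and env appear to be backbone remnants with no evident role. The proviral region is bounded by MESV-type 5′ and 3′ LTRs and carries the Ψ packaging signal and a truncated gag segment that support encapsidation of the genomic RNA. A WPRE upstream of the 3′ LTR enhances transcript expression. No internal promoter is annotated, so the cassette is presumably transcribed from the 5′ LTR.

The payload is a "FLIP" switch built from two pairs of mutually incompatible lox sites, loxN and lox5171. In the starting configuration, a forward-oriented puromycin N-acetyltransferase–F2A–Thy1.1 reading frame is expressed, so transduced cells are puromycin resistant and display the Thy1.1 (CD90.1) surface marker. Downstream, in the antisense orientation, sit EGFP and a miR-30a-flanked hairpin cassette. The p53-targeting sequence was cloned between the NotI and PmeI sites and lies between the 5′ and 3′ miR-30a flanks. The second loxN and lox5171 sites are inverted relative to the first. Cre therefore inverts the intervening segment and then excises the PuroR–Thy1.1 unit, which locks EGFP and the miR30-based shRNA in the sense orientation. Recombined cells switch from Thy1.1 to GFP expression and begin p53 knockdown.

The construct is intended for conditional, Cre-dependent Trp53 silencing in transduced cells and in vivo. The depositor notes minor sequence discrepancies at cloning junctions or within the miR30 region.
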