Addgene plasmid #19745: MSCV FLIP p53
Depositing lab: Richard Hynes. Depositing organization: Massachusetts Institute of Technology. Publication: A system for Cre-regulated RNA interference in vivo. Stern P, Astrof S, Erkeland SJ, Schustak J, Sharp PA, Hynes RO. Proc Natl Acad Sci U S A. 2008 Sep 16. 105(37):13895-900. 10.1073/pnas.0806907105 PubMed 18779577.
Backbone
  Vector backbone: MSCV FLIP
  Backbone size w/o insert (bp): 7926
  Vector type: Mammalian Expression, Retroviral, RNAi, Cre/Lox
  Selectable markers: Puromycin
Growth in bacteria
  Bacterial resistance: Ampicillin, 100 μg/mL
  Growth temperature: 30°C
  Growth strain: Stbl3
  Growth instructions: grow in stbl3 cells at 30oC
  Copy number: Unknown
Gene/Insert
  Gene/Insert name: oligo targeting p53 (alt name: p53)
  Species: M. musculus (mouse)
  Insert size (bp): 387
  Entrez Gene: Trp53 (a.k.a. Tp53, bbl, bfy, bhy, p44, p53)
  Cloning method: Restriction Enzyme; 5′ cloning site NotI (not destroyed); 3′ cloning site PmeI (not destroyed)
  Sequencing primers: 5′ GFP miR primer (GCTGGAGTTCGTGACCGCC)
Terms and licenses: Academic/Nonprofit Terms; Industry Terms: Not Available to Industry
Depositor comments: Constitutively expresses puromycin-resistance and the surface molecule Thy1.1. Recombines to express GFP and miR30-based RNAi. There are minor discrepancies between the depositor's sequence and Addgene's sequencing results. The mismatches are either coding joints or a sequencing difference between the actual and the published miR30 vector sequence. See FLIP vector protocols (PDF from this page) for more information.
How to cite: MSCV FLIP p53 was a gift from Richard Hynes (Addgene plasmid # 19745 ; http://n2t.net/addgene:19745 ; RRID:Addgene_19745)
