>Addgene plasmid #19745 | MSCV FLIP p53 | addgene partial sequence | sequence record 25427 | 19745 with EGFP-C
CTGTACAGTAGCGGCCGCAAGCCTTGTTAAGTGCTCGCTTCGGCAGCACATATACTATGATTGAATGAGG
CTTCAGTACTTTACAGAATCGTTGCCTGCACATCTTGGAAACACTTGCTGGGATTACTTCTTCAGGTTAA
CCCAACAGAAGGCTCGAGAAGGTATATTGCTGTTGACAGTGAGCGCCCACTACAAGTACATGTGTAATAG
TGAAGCCACAGATGTATTACACATGTACTTGTAGTGGATGCCTACTGCCTCGGAATTCAAGGGGCTACTT
TAGGAGCAATTATCTTGTTTACTAAAACTGAATACCTTGCTATCTCTTTGATACATTTTTACAAAGCTGA
ATTAAAATGGTATAAATTAAATCACTTTTTTCAATTGGAAGACTAATGCGTTTAAACATAACTTCGTATA
ATGTGTACTATACGAAGTTATGGCTTCTAGACTCCAGAGAAATGAAGTCCAGGGCTTGGAGGAGGGAGAG
GGAAAGCAGCAGCAGCAGCATCCAGGATGTGTTCTGAACCAGCAGGCTTATGCCGCCACACTTGACCAGC
TTGTCTCTATACACACTGATACTTTTATTGGAGCTCATGGGATTCGCGCCCGAGACGCGAAGCTCACAAA
AGTAGTCGCCCTCATCCTTGGTGGTGAAGTTGGCTAGGGTAAGGACCTTGATATA
